Addgene plasmid #54473: YFP(159-238)-gamma-7 in pcDNAI/Amp
Purpose: A carboxyl-terminal YFP fragment was fused to Ggamma-7. When co-expressed with an amino-terminal YFP fragment fused to a Gbeta subunit with which it interacts, a fluorescent signal is produced.
Depositing lab: Catherine Berlot. Depositing organization: Geisinger Health Center. Publication: Visualization of G protein betagamma dimers using bimolecular fluorescence complementation demonstrates roles for both beta and gamma in subcellular targeting. Hynes TR, Tang L, Mervine SM, Sabo JL, Yost EA, Devreotes PN, Berlot CH. J Biol Chem. 2004 Jul 16;279(29):30279-86. Epub 2004 May 10. 10.1074/jbc.M401432200 PubMed 15136579.
Backbone
  Vector backbone: pcDNAI/Amp
  Backbone manufacturer: Invitrogen
  Backbone size w/o insert (bp): 4800
  Total vector size (bp): 5233
  Modifications to backbone: A BglII site was introduced to into the polylinker of pcDNAI/Amp 3' to the BamHI site.
  Vector type: Mammalian Expression
Growth in bacteria
  Bacterial resistance: Ampicillin, 100 μg/mL
  Growth temperature: 37°C
  Growth strain: DH10B
  Copy number: High Copy
Gene/Insert
  Gene/Insert name: YFP(159-238)-gamma-7 (alt name: GNG7)
  Species: H. sapiens (human); Aequorea victoria
  Insert size (bp): 433
  Mutation: Ggamma-7 was amplified by PCR, which added a BamHI site and a linker sequence (Arg-Ser) to the 5' end and a 3' BglII site. Cloning into the BglII site of YFP(159-238) destroyed the BamHI site.
  Entrez Gene: GNG7
  Promoter: CMV
  Tag / fusion protein: YFP(159-238) was fused to the amino terminus of Ggamma-7. (N terminal on insert)
  Cloning method: Restriction Enzyme; 5′ cloning site BamHI (not destroyed); 3′ cloning site BglII (not destroyed)
  Sequencing primers: 5′ T7; 3′ SP6
Resource information
  A portion of this plasmid was derived from a plasmid made by: pEYFP was purchased from Clontech. Gamma-7 cDNA was obtained from Janet Robishaw, Weis Center for Research, Geisinger Clinic, Danville, PA.
Terms and licenses: Academic/Nonprofit Terms; Industry Terms: Not Available to Industry
How to cite: YFP(159-238)-gamma-7 in pcDNAI/Amp was a gift from Catherine Berlot (Addgene plasmid # 54473 ; http://n2t.net/addgene:54473 ; RRID:Addgene_54473)
