[The description below was written by a language model from this plasmid's Addgene catalogue record and pLannotate feature annotations shown in this document.]
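Description:
YFP(159-238)-gamma-7 in pcDNAI/Amp is a 5.2 kb mammalian expression plasmid built on the Invitrogen pcDNAI/Amp backbone, which was modified by adding a BglII site to the polylinker 3' of the BamHI site. It is maintained in E. coli at high copy through a ColE1/pUC-type origin and selected with ampicillin via the bla gene. An f1 origin is also present, along with an SV40 origin that can support episomal replication in cells supplying large T antigen.

The payload is a 433 bp fusion open reading frame in which the carboxyl-terminal fragment of YFP (residues 159-238, derived from pEYFP) is joined through a short Arg-Ser linker to the amino terminus of human G protein gamma-7 (GNG7). The automated annotation labels the fluorescent protein fragment as the related Venus C-terminal BiFC fragment, reflecting sequence similarity rather than the depositor's stated origin. Transcription is driven by the CMV immediate early enhancer and promoter. The insert is flanked by T7 and SP6 promoters, which serve as sequencing primer sites, and is followed by the SV40 small t intron and SV40 polyadenylation signal for transcript processing. The various T antigen, polyomavirus capsid and HIV LTR fragment calls in the feature table are partial matches to backbone sequence, not functional genes.

The construct is one half of a bimolecular fluorescence complementation pair. Neither YFP fragment is fluorescent on its own, but co-expression with an amino-terminal YFP fragment fused to an interacting Gbeta subunit brings the halves together and produces a fluorescent signal. This allows specific beta-gamma dimers and their subcellular targeting to be visualised in cells.
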