Features (pLannotate 1.2.2; 21 found; start..end, strand, type, name):
      2..570     +  rep_origin     ori: high-copy-number ColE1/pMB1/pBR322/pUC origin of replication
    603..1061    -  rep_origin     f1 ori (sequence partly withheld): f1 bacteriophage origin of replication; arrow indicates direction of (+) strand synthesis
   1049..1170    -  CDS            M13 gene IV (fragment) (sequence partly withheld): pIV; IV; phage assembly
   1272..1376    +  promoter       AmpR promoter: bla
   1377..2237    +  CDS            AmpR: β-lactamase; bla; confers resistance to ampicillin, carbenicillin, and related antibiotics
   2310..2689    +  enhancer       CMV enhancer: human cytomegalovirus immediate early enhancer
   2690..2893    +  promoter       CMV promoter: human cytomegalovirus (CMV) immediate early promoter
   2889..2922    +  LTR            5' LTR (truncated) (fragment): truncated 5' long terminal repeat (LTR) from HIV-1
   2938..2956    +  promoter       T7 promoter: promoter for bacteriophage T7 RNA polymerase
   3000..3242    +  CDS            VC155: C-terminal fragment of mVenus for use in bimolecular fluorescence complementation (BiFC) (Kodama and Hu, 2010)
   3249..3452    +  CDS            GNG7: GBG7_HUMAN - Also known as GNGT7. Experimental evidence at protein level: Swiss-Prot protein existence level 1. Guanine nucleotide-binding proteins (G proteins) are involved as a modulator or transducer in various transmembrane signaling systems. The beta and gamma chains are required for the GTPase activity, for replacement of GDP by GTP, and for G protein-effector interaction. Plays a role in the regulation of adenylyl cyclase signaling in certain regions of the brain. Plays a role in the formation or stabilzation of a G protein heterotrimer (G(olf) subunit alpha-beta-gamma-7) that is requir
   3505..3523    -  promoter       SP6 promoter: promoter for bacteriophage SP6 RNA polymerase
   3531..3605    +  CDS            small t antigen (fragment): SV40 (simian virus 40) small t antigen
   3607..3672    +  intron         small t intron: SV40 (simian virus 40) small t antigen intron
   3802..3822    +  CDS            SV40 NLS: nuclear localization signal of SV40 (simian virus 40) large T antigen
   3829..3963    +  CDS            LT_POVHA (fragment): Protein inferred from homology: Swiss-Prot protein existence level 3. Isoform large T antigen is a key early protein essential for both driving viral replication and inducing cellular transformation. Plays a role in viral genome replication by driving entry of quiescent cells into the cell cycle and by autoregulating the synthesis of viral early mRNA. Displays highly oncogenic activities by corrupting the host cellular checkpoint mechanisms that guard cell division and the transcription, replication, and repair of DNA. Participates in the modulation of cellular gene expression preceeding viral
   3988..4071    +  CDS            large T antigen (fragment): large T antigen from SV40 (simian virus 40)
   4094..4228    +  polyA_signal   SV40 poly(A) signal: SV40 polyadenylation signal
   4229..4597    -  CDS            VP2_POVMA (fragment): Experimental evidence at protein level: Swiss-Prot protein existence level 1. [Isoform VP3]: structural protein that resides within the core of the capsid surrounded by 72 VP1 pentamers. Following virus endocytosis and trafficking to the endoplasmic reticulum, VP2 and VP3 form oligomers and integrate into the endoplasmic reticulum membrane. Heterooligomer VP2-VP3 may create a viroporin for transporting the viral genome across the endoplasmic reticulum membrane to the cytoplasm. Nuclear entry of the viral DNA involves the selective exposure and importin recognition of VP2 or Vp3 nuclear localiz
   4965..5063    -  CDS            VP1_POVMP (fragment): Experimental evidence at protein level: Swiss-Prot protein existence level 1. Forms an icosahedral capsid with a T=7 symmetry and a 40 nm diameter. The capsid is composed of 72 pentamers linked to each other by disulfide bonds and associated with VP2 or VP3 proteins. Interacts with terminal alpha(2,3)-linked sialic acids on the cell surface to provide virion attachment to target cell. This attachment induces virion internalization predominantly through caveolin-mediated endocytosis. Once attached, the virion is internalized by caveolin- mediated endocytosis and traffics to the endoplasmic reti
   5074..5209    +  rep_origin     SV40 ori: SV40 origin of replication
>Addgene plasmid #54473 | YFP(159-238)-gamma-7 in pcDNAI/Amp | depositor full sequence | sequence record 115045 | YFP(159-238)-gamma-7 in pcDNAI/Amp sequence 5233 bps
GGCGTAATCTGCTGCTTGCAAACAAAAAAACCACCGCTACCAGCGGTGGTTTGTTTGCCGGATCAAGAGC
TACCAACTCTTTTTCCGAAGGTAACTGGCTTCAGCAGAGCGCAGATACCAAATACTGTCCTTCTAGTGTA
GCCGTAGTTAGGCCACCACTTCAAGAACTCTGTAGCACCGCCTACATACCTCGCTCTGCTAATCCTGTTA
CCAGTGGCTGCTGCCAGTGGCGATAAGTCGTGTCTTACCGGGTTGGACTCAAGACGATAGTTACCGGATA
AGGCGCAGCGGTCGGGCTGAACGGGGGGTTCGTGCACACAGCCCAGCTTGGAGCGAACGACCTACACCGA
ACTGAGATACCTACAGCGTGAGCATTGAGAAAGCGCCACGCTTCCCGAAGGGAGAAAGGCGGACAGGTAT
CCGGTAAGCGGCAGGGTCGGAACAGGAGAGCGCACGAGGGAGCTTCCAGGGGGAAACGCCTGGTATCTTT
ATAGTCCTGTCGGGTTTCGCCACCTCTGACTTGAGCGTCGATTTTTGTGATGCTCGTCAGGGGGGCGGAG
CCTATGGAAAAACGCCAGCAACGCAAGCTAGCTTCTAGCTAGAAATTGTAAACGTTAATATTTTGTTAAA
ATTCGCGTTAAATTTTTGTTAAATCAGCTCATTTTTTAACCAATAGGCCGAAATCGGCAAAATCCCTTAT
AAATCAAAAGAATAGCCCGAGATAGGGT
[37 nt withheld, positions 729-765]
AAAGAACGTGGACTCCAACGTCAAAGGGCGAAAAACCGTCTATCAGGGCGATGGCC
[115 nt withheld, positions 822-936]
G
[144 nt withheld, positions 938-1081]
ACCGTATAACGTGCTTTCCTCGTTG
[64 nt withheld, positions 1107-1170]
CTGGATTACCAAAGGGCCTCGTGATACGCCTATTTTTATAGGTTAATGTCATGATAATAATGGTTTCTTA
GACGTCAGGTGGCACTTTTCGGGGAAATGTGCGCGGAACCCCTATTTGTTTATTTTTCTAAATACATTCA
AATATGTATCCGCTCATGAGACAATAACCCTGATAAATGCTTCAATAATATTGAAAAAGGAAGAGTATGA
GTATTCAACATTTCCGTGTCGCCCTTATTCCCTTTTTTGCGGCATTTTGCCTTCCTGTTTTTGCTCACCC
AGAAACGCTGGTGAAAGTAAAAGATGCTGAAGATCAGTTGGGTGCACGAGTGGGTTACATCGAACTGGAT
CTCAACAGCGGTAAGATCCTTGAGAGTTTTCGCCCCGAAGAACGTTTTCCAATGATGAGCACTTTTAAAG
TTCTGCTATGTGGCGCGGTATTATCCCGTGTTGACGCCGGGCAAGAGCAACTCGGTCGCCGCATACACTA
TTCTCAGAATGACTTGGTTGAGTACTCACCAGTCACAGAAAAGCATCTTACGGATGGCATGACAGTAAGA
GAATTATGCAGTGCTGCCATAACCATGAGTGATAACACTGCGGCCAACTTACTTCTGACAACGATCGGAG
GACCGAAGGAGCTAACCGCTTTTTTGCACAACATGGGGGATCATGTAACTCGCCTTGATCGTTGGGAACC
GGAGCTGAATGAAGCCATACCAAACGACGAGCGTGACACCACGATGCCTGCAGCAATGGCAACAACGTTG
CGCAAACTATTAACTGGCGAACTACTTACTCTAGCTTCCCGGCAACAATTAATAGACTGGATGGAGGCGG
ATAAAGTTGCAGGACCACTTCTGCGCTCGGCCCTTCCGGCTGGCTGGTTTATTGCTGATAAATCTGGAGC
CGGTGAGCGTGGGTCTCGCGGTATCATTGCAGCACTGGGGCCAGATGGTAAGCCCTCCCGTATCGTAGTT
ATCTACACGACGGGGAGTCAGGCAACTATGGATGAACGAAATAGACAGATCGCTGAGATAGGTGCCTCAC
TGATTAAGCATTGGTAACTGTCAGACCAAGTTTACTCATATATACTTTAGATTGATTTAAAACTTCATTT
TTAATTTCTCTAGCGCGTTGACATTGATTATTGACTAGTTATTAATAGTAATCAATTACGGGGTCATTAG
TTCATAGCCCATATATGGAGTTCCGCGTTACATAACTTACGGTAAATGGCCCGCCTGGCTGACCGCCCAA
CGACCCCCGCCCATTGACGTCAATAATGACGTATGTTCCCATAGTAACGCCAATAGGGACTTTCCATTGA
CGTCAATGGGTGGACTATTTACGGTAAACTGCCCACTTGGCAGTACATCAAGTGTATCATATGCCAAGTA
CGCCCCCTATTGACGTCAATGACGGTAAATGGCCCGCCTGGCATTATGCCCAGTACATGACCTTATGGGA
CTTTCCTACTTGGCAGTACATCTACGTATTAGTCATCGCTATTACCATGGTGATGCGGTTTTGGCAGTAC
ATCAATGGGCGTGGATAGCGGTTTGACTCACGGGGATTTCCAAGTCTCCACCCCATTGACGTCAATGGGA
GTTTGTTTTGGCACCAAAATCAACGGGACTTTCCAAAATGTCGTAACAACTCCGCCCCATTGACGCAAAT
GGGCGGTAGGCGTGTACGGTGGGAGGTCTATATAAGCAGAGCTCTCTGGCTAACTAGAGAACCCACTGCT
TACTGGCTTATCGAAATTAATACGACTCACTATAGGGAGACCCAAGCTTGGTACCGAGCTCGGATCCGCC
ACCATGGGCAAGAACGGCATCAAGGTGAACTTCAAGATCCGCCACAACATCGAGGACGGCAGCGTGCAGC
TCGCCGACCACTACCAGCAGAACACCCCCATCGGCGACGGCCCCGTGCTGCTGCCCGACAACCACTACCT
GAGCTACCAGTCCGCCCTGAGCAAAGACCCCAACGAGAAGCGCGATCACATGGTCCTGCTGGAGTTCGTG
ACCGCCGCCGGGATCACTCTCGGCATGGACGAGCTGTACAAGAGATCCATGTCAGCCACTAACAACATAG
CCCAGGCCCGGAAGCTGGTGGAACAGCTACGCATAGAAGCCGGGATTGAGCGCATCAAGGTCTCCAAAGC
GGCGTCTGACCTCATGAGCTACTGTGAGCAACATGCCCGGAACGACCCCCTGCTGGTCGGAGTCCCTGCC
TCGGAGAACCCCTTTAAGGACAAGAAACCTTGTATTATTTTATAAAGATCTATCACACTGGCGGCCGCTC
GAGCATGCATCTAGAGGGCCCTATTCTATAGTGTCACCTAAATGCTAGAGGATCTTTGTGAAGGAACCTT
ACTTCTGTGGTGTGACATAATTGGACAAACTACCTACAGAGATTTAAAGCTCTAAGGTAAATATAAAATT
TTTAAGTGTATAATGTGTTAAACTACTGATTCTAATTGTTTGTGTATTTTAGATTCCAACCTATGGAACT
GATGAATGGGAGCAGTGGTGGAATGCCTTTAATGAGGAAAACCTGTTTTGCTCAGAAGAAATGCCATCTA
GTGATGATGAGGCTACTGCTGACTCTCAACATTCTACTCCTCCAAAAAAGAAGAGAAAGGTAGAAGACCC
CAAGGACTTTCCTTCAGAATTGCTAAGTTTTTTGAGTCATGCTGTGTTTAGTAATAGAACTCTTGCTTGC
TTTGCTATTTACACCACAAAGGAAAAAGCTGCACTGCTATACAAGAAAATTATGGAAAAATATTTGATGT
ATAGTGCCTTGACTAGAGATCATAATCAGCCATACCACATTTGTAGAGGTTTTACTTGCTTTAAAAAACC
TCCCACACCTCCCCCTGAACCTGAAACATAAAATGAATGCAATTGTTGTTGTTAACTTGTTTATTGCAGC
TTATAATGGTTACAAATAAAGCAATAGCATCACAAATTTCACAAATAAAGCATTTTTTTCACTGCATTCT
AGTTGTGGTTTGTCCAAACTCATCAATGTATCTTATCATGTCTGGATCATCCCGCCATGGTATCAACGCC
ATATTTCTATTTACAGTAGGGACCTCTTCGTTGTGTAGGTACCGCTGTATTCCTAGGGAAATAGTAGAGG
CACCTTGAACTGTCTGCATCAGCCATATAGCCCCCGCTGTTCGACTTACAAACACAGGCACAGTACTGAC
AAACCCATACACCTCCTCTGAAATACCCATAGTTGCTAGGGCTGTCTCCGAACTCATTACACCCTCCAAA
GTCAGAGCTGTAATTTCGCCATCAAGGGCAGCGAGGGCTTCTCCAGATAAAATAGCTTCTGCCGAGAGTC
CCGTAAGGGTAGACACTTCAGCTAATCCCTCGATGAGGTCTACTAGAATAGTCAGTGCGGCTCCCATTTT
GAAAATTCACTTACTTGATCAGCTTCAGAAGATGGCGGAGGGCCTCCAACACAGTAATTTTCCTCCCGAC
TCTTAAAATAGAAAATGTCAAGTCAGTTAAGCAGGAAGTGGACTAACTGACGCAGCTGGCCGTGCGACAT
CCTCTTTTAATTAGTTGCTAGGCAACGCCCTCCAGAGGGCGTGTGGTTTTGCAAGAGGAAGCAAAAGCCT
CTCCACCCAGGCCTAGAATGTTTCCACCCAATCATTACTATGACAACAGCTGTTTTTTTTAGTATTAAGC
AGAGGCCGGGGACCCCTGGGCCCGCTTACTCTGGAGAAAAAGAAGAGAGGCATTGTAGAGGCTTCCAGAG
GCAACTTGTCAAAACAGGACTGCTTCTATTTCTGTCACACTGTCTGGCCCTGTCACAAGGTCCAGCACCT
CCATACCCCCTTTAATAAGCAGTTTGGGAACGGGTGCGGGTCTTACTCCGCCCATCCCGCCCCTAACTCC
GCCCAGTTCCGCCCATTCTCCGCCCCATGGCTGACTAATTTTTTTTATTTATGCAGAGGCCGAGGCCGCC
TCGGCCTCTGAGCTATTCCAGAAGTAGTGAGGAGGCTTTTTTGGAGGCCTAGGCTTTTGCAAAAAGCTAA
TTC
