>Addgene plasmid #54473 | YFP(159-238)-gamma-7 in pcDNAI/Amp | addgene partial sequence | sequence record 118711 | SP6 5'-ATTTAGGTGACACTATAG-3'
TGTGATAGATCTTTATAAAATAATACAAGGTTTCTTGTCCTTAAAGGGGTTCTCCGAGGCAGGGACTCCG
ACCAGCAGGGGGTCGTTCCGGGCATGTTGCTCACAGTAGCTCATGAGGTCAGACGCCGCTTTGGAGACCT
TGATGCGCTCAATCCCGGCTTCTATGCGTAGCTGTTCCACCAGCTTCCGGGCCTGGGCTATGTTGTTAGT
GGCTGACATGGATCTCTTGTACAGCTCGTCCATGCCGAGAGTGATCCCGGCGGCGGTCACGAACTCCAGC
AGGACCATGTGATCGCGCTTCTCGTTGGGGTCTTTGCTCAGGGCGGACTGGTAGCTCAGGTAGTGGTTGT
CGGGCAGCAGCACGGGGCCGTCGCCGATGGGGGTGTTCTGCTGGTAGTGGTCGGCGAGCTGCACGCTGCC
GTCCTCGATGTTGTGGCGGATCTTGAAGTTCACCTTGATGCCGTTCTTGCCCATGGTGGCGGATCCGAGC
TCGGTACCAAGCTTGGGTCTCCCTATAGTGAGTCGTATTAATTTCGATAAGCCAGTAAGCAGTGGGTTCT
CTAGTTAGCCAGAGAGCTCTGCTTATATAGACCTCCCACCGTACACGCCTACCGCCCATTTGCGTCAATG
GGGCGGAGTTGTTACGACATTTTGGAAAGTCCCGTTGATTTTGGTGCCAAAACAAACTCCCATTGACGTC
AATGGGGTGGAGACTTGGAAATCCCCGTGAGTCAAACCGCTATCCACGCCCATTGATGTACTGCCAAAAC
CGCATCACC
